Addgene plasmid #136697: pCk3
Purpose: Acceptor plasmid for odd level position 3, lacZ blue-white screening.
Depositing lab: Nicola Patron. Depositing organization: Earlham Institute. Publication: Systematic tools for reprogramming plant gene expression in a simple model, Marchantia polymorpha. Sauret-Gueto S, Frangedakis E, Silvestri L, Rebmann M, Tomaselli M, Markel K, Delmans M, West A, Patron NJ, Haseloff J. ACS Synth Biol. 2020 Mar 12. doi: 10.1021/acssynbio.9b00511. PubMed 32163700.
Backbone
  Vector backbone: pDGB3_Omega1_domesticated
  Vector type: Plant Expression, Synthetic Biology
Growth in bacteria
  Bacterial resistance: Kanamycin, 50 μg/mL
  Growth temperature: 37°C
  Growth strain: DH5alpha
  Copy number: High Copy
Gene/Insert
  Gene/Insert name: lacZ
  Mutation: BsaI/ SapI domesticated
  Cloning method: Restriction Enzyme; 5′ cloning site BsaI (destroyed during cloning); 3′ cloning site BsaI (destroyed during cloning)
  Sequencing primers: 5′ n/a
Terms and licenses: Academic/Nonprofit Terms; Industry Terms: Not Available to Industry
Depositor comments: Please visit https://www.biorxiv.org/content/10.1101/2020.02.29.971002v1 for bioRxiv preprint.
How to cite: pCk3 was a gift from Nicola Patron (Addgene plasmid # 136697 ; http://n2t.net/addgene:136697 ; RRID:Addgene_136697)
