[The description below was written by a language model from this plasmid's Addgene catalogue record and pLannotate feature annotations shown in this document.]
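Description:
pCk3 is a binary-type acceptor plasmid for hierarchical Type IIS DNA assembly, built on a domesticated pDGB3_Omega1 backbone and catalogued as a plant expression and synthetic biology vector. It comes from a toolkit developed for engineering gene expression in the liverwort Marchantia polymorpha. Its stated role is to receive assemblies at odd levels of the cloning hierarchy, in position 3, so that its product can later be combined with those of sibling acceptors occupying other positions.

The roughly 7 kb sequence carries a kanamycin resistance gene (aph(3')-Ia) and a high-copy ColE1/pUC-type origin for propagation in E. coli. It also carries the pVS1 replication and stability module (oriV, RepA, StaA), which supports maintenance in Agrobacterium, along with pBR322-derived bom sequences.

Between the nopaline-type left and right T-DNA border repeats sits a lacZα dropout cassette. This comprises the lac promoter with its operator and CAP binding site, a pUC-style polylinker and the lacZα fragment. The insert is recorded as domesticated to remove BsaI and SapI sites. The listed cloning sites are BsaI sites that are destroyed during cloning, consistent with the cassette being excised and replaced by incoming parts. Colonies retaining lacZα turn blue on indicator medium, while correct recombinants are white, which gives a simple visual screen.

As supplied, the T-DNA contains no plant promoter, gene or plant selection marker. These are introduced by the user's assembly, after which the border repeats allow Agrobacterium-mediated transfer of the assembled cargo into plant cells.
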