Features (pLannotate 1.2.2; 17 found; start..end, strand, type, name):
    433..457     +  misc_feature   LB T-DNA repeat: left border repeat from nopaline C58 T-DNA
    569..668     +  misc_feature   bom (fragment): basis of mobility region from pBR322
    677..832     -  CDS            lacZα (fragment): LacZα fragment of β-galactosidase; lacZ fragment
    829..885     +  misc_feature   MCS: pUC18/19 multiple cloning site
    922..938     -  protein_bind   lac operator: The lac repressor binds to the lac operator to inhibit transcription in E. coli. This inhibition can be relieved by adding lactose or isopropyl-β-D-thiogalactopyranoside (IPTG). lac repressor encoded by lacI
    946..976     -  promoter       lac promoter: promoter for the E. coli lac operon
    991..1012    -  protein_bind   CAP binding site: CAP binding activates transcription in the presence of cAMP. E. coli catabolite activator protein
   1025..1066    -  CDS            lacI (fragment): lac repressor; lacI; The lac repressor binds to the lac operator to inhibit transcription in E. coli. This inhibition can be relieved by adding lactose or isopropyl-β-D-thiogalactopyranoside (IPTG).
   1096..1120    +  misc_feature   RB T-DNA repeat: right border repeat from nopaline C58 T-DNA
   1460..1861    +  CDS            Y4CG_SINFN (fragment): Protein inferred from homology: Swiss-Prot protein existence level 3. From Sinorhizobium fredii (strain NBRC 101917 / NGR234).
   2421..3050    +  CDS            pVS1 StaA: stability protein from the Pseudomonas plasmid pVS1 (Heeb et al., 2000)
   3479..4552    +  CDS            pVS1 RepA: replication protein from the Pseudomonas plasmid pVS1 (Heeb et al., 2000)
   4618..4812    +  rep_origin     pVS1 oriV: origin of replication for the Pseudomonas plasmid pVS1 (Heeb et al., 2000)
   5015..5054    +  CDS            rop (fragment): Rop protein, which maintains plasmids at low copy number; rop
   5156..5296    +  misc_feature   bom: basis of mobility region from pBR322
   5482..6070    -  rep_origin     ori: high-copy-number ColE1/pMB1/pBR322/pUC origin of replication
   6158..6973    -  CDS            KanR: aminoglycoside phosphotransferase; aph(3')-Ia; confers resistance to kanamycin in bacteria or G418 (Geneticin®) in eukaryotes
>Addgene plasmid #136697 | pCk3 | addgene full sequence | sequence record 275962 | Addgene NGS Result
AACAGAACTTATTATTTCCTTCCTCTTTTCTACAGTATTTAAAGATACCCCAAGAAGCTAATTATAACAA
GACGAACTCCAATTCACTGTTCCTTGCATTCTAAAACCTTAAATACCAGAAAACAGCTTTTTCAAAGTTG
TTTTCAAAGTTGGCGTATAACATAGTATCGACGGAGCCGATTTTGAAACCGCGGTGATCACAGGCAGCAA
CGCTCTGTCATCGTTACAATCAACATGCTACCCTCCGCGAGATCATCCGTGTTTCAAACCCGGCAGCTTA
GTTGCCGTTCTTCCGAATAGCATCGGTAACATGAGCAAAGTCTGCCGCCTTACAACGGCTCTCCCGCTGA
CGCCGTCCCGGACTGATGGGCTGCCTGTATCGAGTGGTGATTTTGTGCCGAGCTGCCGGTCGGGGAGCTG
TTGGCTGGCTGGTGGCAGGATATATTGTGGTGTAAACATAACGAATTGCTCTTCATACAGGAGAGAGACC
CACAGCTTGTCTGTAAGCGGATGCCGGGAGCAGACAAGCCCGTCAGGGCGCGTCAGCGGGTGTTGGCGGG
TGTCGGGGCTGGCTTAACTATGCGGCATCAGAGCAGATTGTACTGAGAGTGCACCATATGCGGTGTGAAA
TACCGCACAGATGCGTAAGGAGAAAATACCGCATCAGGCGCTCATCCGCCATTCAGGCTGCGCAACTGTT
GGGAAGGGCGATCGGCGCAGGCCTCTTCGCTATTACGCCAGCTGGCGAAAGGGGGATGTGCTGCAAGGCG
ATTAAGTTGGGTAACGCCAGGGTTTTCCCAGTCACGACGTTGTAAAACGACGGCCAGTGAATTCGAGCTC
GGTACCCGGGGATCCTCTAGAGTCGACCTGCAGGCATGCAAGCTTGGCGTAATCATGGTCATAGCTGTTT
CCTGTGTGAAATTGTTATCCGCTCACAATTCCACACAACATACGAGCCGGAAGCATATAGTGTAAAGCCT
GGGGTGCCTAATGAGTGAGCTAACTCACATTAATTGCGTTGCGCTCACTGCCCGCTTTCCAGTCGGGAAA
CCTGTCGTGCCAGCTGGGGTCTCTCGCTACAGTGAAGAGCAATTCTGACAGGATATATTGGCGGGTAAAC
CTAAGAGAAAAGAGCGTTTATTAGAATAATCGGATATTTAAAAGGGCGTGAAAAGGTTTATCCGTTCGTC
CATTTGTATGTGCATGCCAACCACAGGGTTCCCCTCGGGATCAAAGTACTTTGATCCAACCCCTCCGCTG
CTATAGTGCAGTCGGCTTCTGACGTTCAGTGCAGCCGTCATCTGAAAACGACATGTCGCACAAGTCCTAA
GTTACGCGACAGGCTGCCGCCCTGCCCTTTTCCTGGCGTTTTCTTGTCGCGTGTTTTAGTCGCATAAAGT
AGAATACTTGCGACTAGAACCGGAGACATTACGCCATGAACAAGAGCGCCGCCGCTGGCCTGCTGGGCTA
TGCCCGCGTCAGCACCGACGACCAGGACTTGACCAACCAACGGGCCGAACTGCACGCGGCCGGCTGCACC
AAGCTGTTTTCCGAGAAGATCACCGGCACCAGGCGCGACCGCCCGGAGCTGGCCAGGATGCTTGACCACC
TACGCCCTGGCGACGTTGTGACAGTGACCAGGCTAGACCGCCTGGCCCGCAGCACCCGCGACCTACTGGA
CATTGCCGAGCGCATCCAGGAGGCCGGCGCGGGCCTGCGTAGCCTGGCAGAGCCGTGGGCCGACACCACC
ACGCCGGCCGGCCGCATGGTGTTGACCGTGTTCGCCGGCATTGCCGAGTTCGAGCGTTCCCTAATCATCG
ACCGCACCCGGAGCGGGCGCGAGGCCGCCAAGGCCCGAGGCGTGAAGTTTGGCCCCCGCCCTACCCTCAC
CCCGGCACAGATCGCGCACGCCCGCGAGCTGATCGACCAGGAAGGCCGCACCGTGAAAGAGGCGGCTGCA
CTGCTTGGCGTGCATCGCTCGACCCTGTACCGCGCACTTGAGCGCAGCGAGGAAGTGACGCCCACCGAGG
CCAGGCGGCGCGGTGCCTTCCGTGAGGACGCATTGACCGAGGCCGACGCCCTGGCGGCCGCCGAGAATGA
ACGCCAAGAGGAACAAGCATGAAACCGCACCAGGACGGCCAGGACGAACCGTTTTTCATTACCGAAGAGA
TCGAGGCGGAGATGATCGCGGCCGGGTACGTGTTCGAGCCGCCCGCGCACCTCTCAACCGTGCGGCTGCA
TGAAATCCTGGCCGGTTTGTCTGATGCCAAGCTGGCGGCCTGGCCGGCCAGCTTGGCCGCTGAAGAAACC
GAGCGCCGCCGTCTAAAAAGGTGATGTGTATTTGAGTAAAACAGCTTGCGTCATGCGGTCGCTGCGTATA
TGATGCGATGAGTAAATAAACAAATACGCAAGGGGAACGCATGAAGGTTATCGCTGTACTTAACCAGAAA
GGCGGGTCAGGCAAGACGACCATCGCAACCCATCTAGCCCGCGCCCTGCAACTCGCCGGGGCCGATGTTC
TGTTAGTCGATTCCGATCCCCAGGGCAGTGCCCGCGATTGGGCGGCCGTGCGGGAAGATCAACCGCTAAC
CGTTGTCGGCATCGACCGCCCGACGATTGACCGCGACGTGAAGGCCATCGGCCGGCGCGACTTCGTAGTG
ATCGACGGAGCGCCCCAGGCGGCGGACTTGGCTGTGTCCGCGATCAAGGCAGCCGACTTCGTGCTGATTC
CGGTGCAGCCAAGCCCTTACGACATATGGGCCACCGCCGACCTGGTGGAGCTGGTTAAGCAGCGCATTGA
GGTCACGGATGGAAGGCTACAAGCGGCCTTTGTCGTGTCGCGGGCGATCAAAGGCACGCGCATCGGCGGT
GAGGTTGCCGAGGCGCTGGCCGGGTACGAGCTGCCCATTCTTGAGTCCCGTATCACGCAGCGCGTGAGCT
ACCCAGGCACTGCCGCCGCCGGCACAACCGTTCTTGAATCAGAACCCGAGGGCGACGCTGCCCGCGAGGT
CCAGGCGCTGGCCGCTGAAATTAAATCAAAACTCATTTGAGTTAATGAGGTAAAGAGAAAATGAGCAAAA
GCACAAACACGCTAAGTGCCGGCCGTCCGAGCGCACGCAGCAGCAAGGCTGCAACGTTGGCCAGCCTGGC
AGACACGCCAGCCATGAAGCGGGTCAACTTTCAGTTGCCGGCGGAGGATCACACCAAGCTGAAGATGTAC
GCGGTACGCCAAGGCAAGACCATTACCGAGCTGCTATCTGAATACATCGCGCAGCTACCAGAGTAAATGA
GCAAATGAATAAATGAGTAGATGAATTTTAGCGGCTAAAGGAGGCGGCATGGAAAATCAAGAACAACCAG
GCACCGACGCCGTGGAATGCCCCATGTGTGGAGGAACGGGCGGTTGGCCAGGCGTAAGCGGCTGGGTTGC
CTGCCGGCCCTGCAATGGCACTGGAACCCCCAAGCCCGAGGAATCGGCGTGAGCGGTCGCAAACCATCCG
GCCCGGTACAAATCGGCGCGGCGCTGGGTGATGACCTGGTGGAGAAGTTGAAGGCCGCGCAGGCCGCCCA
GCGGCAACGCATCGAGGCAGAAGCACGCCCCGGTGAATCGTGGCAAGCGGCCGCTGATCGAATCCGCAAA
GAATCCCGGCAACCGCCGGCAGCCGGTGCGCCGTCGATTAGGAAGCCGCCCAAGGGCGACGAGCAACCAG
ATTTTTTCGTTCCGATGCTCTATGACGTGGGCACCCGCGATAGTCGCAGCATCATGGACGTGGCCGTTTT
CCGTCTGTCGAAGCGTGACCGACGAGCTGGCGAGGTGATCCGCTACGAGCTTCCAGACGGGCACGTAGAG
GTTTCCGCAGGGCCGGCCGGCATGGCCAGTGTGTGGGATTACGACCTGGTACTGATGGCGGTTTCCCATC
TAACCGAATCCATGAACCGATACCGGGAAGGGAAGGGAGACAAGCCCGGCCGCGTGTTCCGTCCACACGT
TGCGGACGTACTCAAGTTCTGCCGGCGAGCCGATGGCGGAAAGCAGAAAGACGACCTGGTAGAAACCTGC
ATTCGGTTAAACACCACGCACGTTGCCATGCAGCGTACGAAGAAGGCCAAGAACGGCCGCCTGGTGACGG
TATCCGAGGGTGAAGCCTTGATTAGCCGCTACAAGATCGTAAAGAGCGAAACCGGGCGGCCGGAGTACAT
CGAGATCGAGCTAGCTGATTGGATGTACCGCGAGATCACAGAAGGCAAGAACCCGGACGTGCTGACGGTT
CACCCCGATTACTTTTTGATCGATCCCGGCATCGGCCGTTTTCTCTACCGCCTGGCACGCCGCGCCGCAG
GCAAGGCAGAAGCCAGATGGTTGTTCAAGACGATCTACGAACGCAGTGGCAGCGCCGGAGAGTTCAAGAA
GTTCTGTTTCACCGTGCGCAAGCTGATCGGGTCAAATGACCTGCCGGAGTACGATTTGAAGGAGGAGGCG
GGGCAGGCTGGCCCGATCCTAGTCATGCGCTACCGCAACCTGATCGAGGGCGAAGCATCCGCCGGTTCCT
AATGTACGGAGCAGATGCTAGGGCAAATTGCCCTAGCAGGGGAAAAAGGTCGAAAAGGACTCTTTCCTGT
GGATAGCACGTACATTGGGAACCCAAAGCCGTACATTGGGAACCGGAACCCGTACATTGGGAACCCAAAG
CCGTACATTGGGAACCGGTCACACATGTAAGTGACTGATATAAAAGAGAAAAAAGGCGATTTTTCCGCCT
AAAACTCTTTAAAACTTATTAAAACTCTTAAAACCCGCCTGGCCTGTGCATAACTGTCTGGCCAGCGCAC
AGCCGAAGTGCTGCAAAAAGCGCCTACCCTTCGGTCGCTGCGCTCCCTACGCCCCGCCGCTTCGCGTCGG
CCTATCGCGGCCGCTGGCCGCTCAAAAATGGCTGGCCTACGGCCAGGCAATCTACCAGGGCGCGGACAAG
CCGCGCCGTCGCCACTCGACCGCCGGCGCCCACATCAAGGCACCCTGCCTCGCGCGTTTCGGTGATGACG
GTGAAAACCTCTGACACATGCAGCTCCCGGTGACGGTCACAGCTTGTCTGTAAGCGGATGCCGGGAGCAG
ACAAGCCCGTCAGGGCGCGTCAGCGGGTGTTGGCGGGTGTCGGGGCGCAGCCATGACCCAGTCACGTAGC
GATAGCGGAGTGTATACTGGCTTAACTATGCGGCATCAGAGCAGATTGTACTGAGAGTGCACCATATGCG
GTGTGAAATACCGCACAGATGCGTAAGGAGAAAATACCGCATCAGGCGCTCATCCGCTTCCTCGCTCACT
GACTCGCTGCGCTCGGTCGTTCGGCTGCGGCGAGCGGTATCAGCTCACTCAAAGGCGGTAATACGGTTAT
CCACAGAATCAGGGGATAACGCAGGAAAGAACATGTGAGCAAAAGGCCAGCAAAAGGCCAGGAACCGTAA
AAAGGCCGCGTTGCTGGCGTTTTTCCATAGGCTCCGCCCCCCTGACGAGCATCACAAAAATCGACGCTCA
AGTCAGAGGTGGCGAAACCCGACAGGACTATAAAGATACCAGGCGTTTCCCCCTGGAAGCTCCCTCGTGC
GCTCTCCTGTTCCGACCCTGCCGCTTACCGGATACCTGTCCGCCTTTCTCCCTTCGGGAAGCGTGGCGCT
TTCTCATAGCTCACGCTGTAGGTATCTCAGTTCGGTGTAGGTCGTTCGCTCCAAGCTGGGCTGTGTGCAC
GAACCCCCCGTTCAGCCCGACCGCTGCGCCTTATCCGGTAACTATCGTCTTGAGTCCAACCCGGTAAGAC
ACGACTTATCGCCACTGGCAGCAGCCACTGGTAACAGGATTAGCAGAGCGAGGTATGTAGGCGGTGCTAC
AGAGTTCTTGAAGTGGTGGCCTAACTACGGCTACACTAGAAGGACAGTATTTGGTATCTGCGCTCTGCTG
AAGCCAGTTACCTTCGGAAAAAGAGTTGGTAGCTCTTGATCCGGCAAACAAACCACCGCTGGTAGCGGTG
GTTTTTTTGTTTGCAAGCAGCAGATTACGCGCAGAAAAAAAGGATCTCAAGAAGATCCTTTGATCTTTTC
TACGGGGTCTGACGCTCAGTGGAACGAAAACTCACGTTAAGGGATTTTGGTCATGCATTCTAGGTGATTA
GAAAAACTCATCGAGCATCAAATGAAACTGCAATTTATTCATATCAGGATTATCAATACCATATTTTTGA
AAAAGCCGTTTCTGTAATGAAGGAGAAAACTCACCGAGGCAGTTCCATAGGATGGCAAGATCCTGGTATC
GGTCTGCGATTCCGACTCGTCCAACATCAATACAACCTATTAATTTCCCCTCGTCAAAAATAAGGTTATC
AAGTGAGAAATCACCATGAGTGACGACTGAATCCGGTGAGAATGGCAAAAGTTTATGCATTTCTTTCCAG
ACTTGTTCAACAGGCCAGCCATTACGCTCGTCATCAAAATCACTCGCATCAACCAAACCGTTATTCATTC
GTGATTGCGCCTGAGCGAGTCGAAATACGCGATCGCTGTTAAAAGGACAATTACAAACAGGAATCGAATG
CAACCGGCGCAGGAACACTGCCAGCGCATCAACAATATTTTCACCTGAATCAGGATATTCTTCTAATACC
TGGAATGCTGTTTTCCCTGGGATCGCAGTGGTGAGTAACCATGCATCATCAGGAGTACGGATAAAATGCT
TGATGGTCGGAAGAGGCATAAATTCCGTCAGCCAGTTTAGTCTGACCATCTCATCTGTAACATCATTGGC
AACGCTACCTTTGCCATGTTTCAGAAACAACTCTGGCGCATCGGGCTTCCCATACAATCGGTAGATTGTC
GCACCTGATTGCCCGACATTATCGCGAGCCCATTTATACCCATATAAATCAGCATCCATGTTGGAATTTA
ATCGCGGCCTTGAGCAAGACGTTTCCCGTTGAATATGGCTCAT
